Addgene plasmid #232753: pIVT-PuroR
Purpose: IVT template for making modRNA encoding the Puromycin resistance gene
Depositing lab: Kate Galloway. Depositing organization: Massachusetts Institute of Technology. Publication: STRAIGHT-IN Dual: a platform for dual, single-copy integrations of DNA payloads and gene circuits into human induced pluripotent stem cells. Blanch-Asensio A, Ploessl DS, Wang NB, Mummery CL, Galloway KE, Davis RP. bioRxiv [Preprint]. 2024 Oct 17:2024.10.17.616637. doi: 10.1101/2024.10.17.616637. PubMed 39464154.
Backbone
  Vector backbone: pENTR4
  Backbone size w/o insert (bp): 1600
  Total vector size (bp): 3011
  Vector type: in vitro transcription
Growth in bacteria
  Bacterial resistance: Kanamycin, 50 μg/mL
  Growth temperature: 30°C
  Growth strain: NEB Stable
  Copy number: Unknown
Gene/Insert
  Gene/Insert name: PuroR
  Species: Synthetic
  Insert size (bp): 600
  Cloning method: Golden Gate
  Sequencing primers: 5′ GGGAAACGCCTGGTATCTTT
Terms and licenses: Academic/Nonprofit Terms; Industry Terms: Not Available to Industry
Depositor comments: The 5' and 3' beta globin UTR sequences flanking the ORF were based on previous literature for effective modRNA expression in hiPSCs: 10.1016/j.crmeth.2022.100290 To generate linear IVT template, digest the plasmid with MluI. The vector encodes a segmented polyA track, obviating the need for polyadenylation after IVT (doi: 10.1261/rna.069286.118). Due to the inability of nanopore sequencing to accurately read long polyN stretches and the possibility of polyA truncation, the actual length of the polyA tail may differ when propagating the vector. In our hands, we have not seen measurable differences in expression across different plasmid preparations.
How to cite: pIVT-PuroR was a gift from Kate Galloway (Addgene plasmid # 232753 ; http://n2t.net/addgene:232753 ; RRID:Addgene_232753)
