[The description below was written by a language model from this plasmid's Addgene catalogue record and pLannotate feature annotations shown in this document.]
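Description:
pIVT-PuroR is a 3,011 bp in vitro transcription template plasmid built on a pENTR4-derived backbone. It is used to make modified mRNA (modRNA) encoding the puromycin resistance gene. It is maintained in E. coli through a high-copy ColE1/pUC-type origin and selected with kanamycin via an aminoglycoside phosphotransferase (KanR) cassette, which spans the numbering origin of the circular sequence. The plasmid carries no mammalian promoter or eukaryotic replication element. It is a source of RNA rather than a vector for direct expression in cells.

The transcription unit, assembled by Golden Gate cloning, begins with a bacteriophage T7 promoter (annotated as a fragment). This is followed by a 5′ β-globin UTR, the roughly 600 bp PuroR open reading frame (puromycin N-acetyltransferase), and a 3′ β-globin UTR. According to the depositor, the UTRs were chosen from earlier work on effective modRNA expression in human induced pluripotent stem cells. The automated annotations downstream of PuroR, a short HBB coding "fragment" and a β-globin poly(A) signal, probably reflect this β-globin-derived 3′ region rather than a separate expressed protein.

The plasmid also encodes a segmented poly(A) tract, so transcripts are already tailed and need no enzymatic polyadenylation after transcription. The template is linearised with MluI for run-off transcription. The depositor notes that the true poly(A) length may vary between preparations because of sequencing limits and possible truncation during propagation, although no measurable differences in expression were seen. The associated work concerns single-copy integration of DNA payloads into hiPSCs, but the record does not state how the PuroR modRNA is used in that work.
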