Features (pLannotate 1.2.2; 6 found; start..end, strand, type, name):
    180..768     +  rep_origin     ori: high-copy-number ColE1/pMB1/pBR322/pUC origin of replication
    805..821     +  promoter       T7 promoter (fragment): promoter for bacteriophage T7 RNA polymerase
    899..1498    +  CDS            PuroR (fragment): puromycin N-acetyltransferase; pac from Streptomyces; confers resistance to puromycin
   1519..1596    +  CDS            HBB (fragment): HBB_PONPY - Experimental evidence at transcript level: Swiss-Prot protein existence level 2. Involved in oxygen transport from the lung to the various peripheral tissues. From Pongo pygmaeus (Bornean orangutan).
   1600..1994    +  polyA_signal   β-globin poly(A): human β-globin polyadenylation signal
   2292..90      +  CDS            KanR (across the origin): aminoglycoside phosphotransferase; aph(3')-Ia; confers resistance to kanamycin in bacteria or G418 (Geneticin®) in eukaryotes
>Addgene plasmid #232753 | pIVT-PuroR | addgene full sequence | sequence record 465502 | Map to Reference
TTACAGAAACGGCTTTTTCAAAAATATGGTATTGATAATCCTGATATGAATAAATTGCAGTTTCATTTGA
TGCTCGATGAGTTTTTCTAATCAGAATTGGTTAATTGGTTGTAACATTATTCAGATTGGGCCCCGTTCCA
CTGAGCGTCAGACCCCGTAGAAAAGATCAAAGGATCTTCTTGAGATCCTTTTTTTCTGCGCGTAATCTGC
TGCTTGCAAACAAAAAAACCACCGCTACCAGCGGTGGTTTGTTTGCCGGATCAAGAGCTACCAACTCTTT
TTCCGAAGGTAACTGGCTTCAGCAGAGCGCAGATACCAAATACTGTTCTTCTAGTGTAGCCGTAGTTAGG
CCACCACTTCAAGAACTCTGTAGCACCGCCTACATACCTCGCTCTGCTAATCCTGTTACCAGTGGCTGCT
GCCAGTGGCGATAAGTCGTGTCTTACCGGGTTGGACTCAAGACGATAGTTACCGGATAAGGCGCAGCGGT
CGGGCTGAACGGGGGGTTCGTGCACACAGCCCAGCTTGGAGCGAACGACCTACACCGAACTGAGATACCT
ACAGCGTGAGCTATGAGAAAGCGCCACGCTTCCCGAAGGGAGAAAGGCGGACAGGTATCCGGTAAGCGGC
AGGGTCGGAACAGGAGAGCGCACGAGGGAGCTTCCAGGGGGAAACGCCTGGTATCTTTATAGTCCTGTCG
GGTTTCGCCACCTCTGACTTGAGCGTCGATTTTTGTGATGCTCGTCAGGGGGGCGGAGCCTATGGAAAAA
CGCCAGCAACGCGGCCTTTTTACGGTTCCTGGCCTAATACGACTCACTATAAGGCTCCTGGGCAACGTGC
TGGTCTGTGTGCTGGCCCATCACTTTGGCAAAGCACGCTACCGGTCAATGAAGCCACCATGACCGAGTAC
AAGCCCACGGTGCGCCTCGCCACCCGCGACGACGTCCCCAGGGCCGTACGCACCCTCGCCGCCGCGTTCG
CCGACTACCCCGCCACGCGCCACACCGTCGATCCGGACCGCCACATCGAGCGGGTCACCGAGCTGCAAGA
ACTCTTCCTCACGCGCGTCGGGCTCGACATCGGCAAGGTGTGGGTCGCGGACGACGGCGCCGCGGTGGCG
GTCTGGACCACGCCGGAGAGCGTCGAAGCGGGGGCGGTGTTCGCCGAGATCGGCCCGCGCATGGCCGAGT
TGAGCGGTTCCCGGCTGGCCGCGCAGCAACAGATGGAAGGCCTCCTGGCGCCGCACCGGCCCAAGGAGCC
CGCGTGGTTCCTGGCCACCGTCGGCGTCTCGCCCGACCACCAGGGCAAGGGTCTGGGCAGCGCCGTCGTG
CTCCCCGGAGTGGAGGCGGCCGAGCGCGCCGGGGTGCCCGCCTTCCTGGAGACATCCGCGCCCCGCAACC
TCCCCTTCTACGAGCGGCTCGGCTTCACCGTCACCGCCGACGTCGAGGTGCCCGAAGGACCGCGCACCTG
GTGCATGACCCGCAAGCCCGGTGCCTGACAACCTCGAGCTCAAGCTTCGAATTCACCCCACCAGTGCAGG
CTGCCTATCAGAAAGTGGTGGCTGGTGTGGCTAATGCCCTGGCCCACAAGTATCACTAAGCTCGCTTTCT
TGCTGTCCAATTTCTATTAAAGGTTCCTTTGTTCCCTAAGTCCAACTACTAAACTGGGGGATATTATGAA
GGGCCTTGAGCATCTGGATTCTGCCTAATAAAAAACATTTATTTTCATTGCAATGATGTATTTAAATTAT
TTCTGAATATTTTACTAAAAAGGGAATGTGGGAGGTCAGTGCATTTAAAACATAAAGAAATGAAGAGCTA
GTTCAAACCTTGGGAAAATACACTATATCTTAAACTCCATGAAAGAAGGTGAGGCTGCAAACAGCTAATG
CACATTGGCAACAGCCCCTGATGCCTATGCCTTATTCATCCCTCAGAAAAGGATTCAAGTAGAGGCTTGA
TTTGGAGGTTAAAGTTTTGCTATGCTGTATTTTACCGAATCGGATTTTGTTTTTAATATTTCAAAAAAAA
AAAAAAAAAAAAAAAAAAAAAAAAAAAAAAAAAAAAAAAAAAAAAAAAAAAAAAAAAAAAAAAAAAAAAA
AAAAAAAAAAAAAAAAAAAAAAAAAAAAAAAAAAAAAAAAAAAAACGCGTCGAAGGGAATTAATTCTTGA
AGACGAAAGGGCCAGGTGGCACGTGTCTCAAAATCTCTGATGTTACATTGCACAAGATAAAAATATATCA
TCATGAACAATAAAACTGTCTGCTTACATAAACAGTAATACAAGGGGTGTTATGAGCCATATTCAACGGG
AAACGTCGAGGCCGCGATTAAATTCCAACATGGATGCTGATTTATATGGGTATAAATGGGCTCGCGATAA
TGTCGGGCAATCAGGTGCGACAATCTATCGCTTGTATGGGAAGCCCGATGCGCCAGAGTTGTTTCTGAAA
CATGGCAAAGGTAGCGTTGCCAATGATGTTACAGATGAGATGGTCAGACTAAACTGGCTGACGGAATTTA
TGCCTCTTCCGACCATCAAGCATTTTATCCGTACTCCTGGTGATGCATGGTTACTCACCACTGCGATCCC
CGGAAAAACAGCATTCCAGGTATTAGAAGAATATCCTGATTCAGGTGAAAATATTGTTGATGCGCTGGCA
GTGTTCCTGCGCCGGTTGCATTCGATTCCTGTTTGTAATTGTCCTTTTAACAGCGATCGCGTATTTCGTC
TAGCTCAGGCGCAATCACGAATGAATAACGGTTTGGTTGATGCGAGTGATTTTGATGACGAGCGTAATGG
CTGGCCTGTTGAACAAGTCTGGAAAGAAATGCATAAACTTTTGCCATTCTCACCGGATTCAGTCGTCACT
CATGGTGATTTCTCACTTGATAACCTTATTTTTGACGAGGGGAAATTAATAGGTTGTATTGATGTTGGAC
GAGTCGGAATCGCAGACCGATACCAGGATCTTGCCATCCTATGGAACTGCCTCGGTGAGTTTTCTCCTTC
A
